>Addgene plasmid #185491 | pCMV-T7-nSpRY(D10A)-BPNLS(SV40)-3xFLAG-P2A-EGFP (HES636) | addgene full sequence | sequence record 362675 | Addgene NGS Result
GTATCATATGCCAAGTACGCCCCCTATTGACGTCAATGACGGTAAATGGCCCGCCTGGCATTATGCCCAG
TACATGACCTTATGGGACTTTCCTACTTGGCAGTACATCTACGTATTAGTCATCGCTATTACCATGGTGA
TGCGGTTTTGGCAGTACATCAATGGGCGTGGATAGCGGTTTGACTCACGGGGATTTCCAAGTCTCCACCC
CATTGACGTCAATGGGAGTTTGTTTTGGCACCAAAATCAACGGGACTTTCCAAAATGTCGTAACAACTCC
GCCCCATTGACGCAAATGGGCGGTAGGCGTGTACGGTGGGAGGTCTATATAAGCAGAGCTGGTTTAGTGA
ACCGTCAGATCCGCTAGAGATCCGCGGCCGCTAATACGACTCACTATAGGGAGAGCCGCCACCATGGACA
AGAAGTACAGCATCGGCCTGGCCATCGGCACCAACTCTGTGGGCTGGGCCGTGATCACCGACGAGTACAA
GGTGCCCAGCAAGAAATTCAAGGTGCTGGGCAACACCGACCGGCACAGCATCAAGAAGAACCTGATCGGA
GCCCTGCTGTTCGACAGCGGCGAAACAGCCGAGAGAACCCGGCTGAAGAGAACCGCCAGAAGAAGATACA
CCAGACGGAAGAACCGGATCTGCTATCTGCAAGAGATCTTCAGCAACGAGATGGCCAAGGTGGACGACAG
CTTCTTCCACAGACTGGAAGAGTCCTTCCTGGTGGAAGAGGATAAGAAGCACGAGCGGCACCCCATCTTC
GGCAACATCGTGGACGAGGTGGCCTACCACGAGAAGTACCCCACCATCTACCACCTGAGAAAGAAACTGG
TGGACAGCACCGACAAGGCCGACCTGCGGCTGATCTATCTGGCCCTGGCCCACATGATCAAGTTCCGGGG
CCACTTCCTGATCGAGGGCGACCTGAACCCCGACAACAGCGACGTGGACAAGCTGTTCATCCAGCTGGTG
CAGACCTACAACCAGCTGTTCGAGGAAAACCCCATCAACGCCAGCGGCGTGGACGCCAAGGCCATCCTGT
CTGCCAGACTGAGCAAGAGCAGACGGCTGGAAAATCTGATCGCCCAGCTGCCCGGCGAGAAGAAGAATGG
CCTGTTCGGAAACCTGATTGCCCTGAGCCTGGGCCTGACCCCCAACTTCAAGAGCAACTTCGACCTGGCC
GAGGATGCCAAACTGCAGCTGAGCAAGGACACCTACGACGACGACCTGGACAACCTGCTGGCCCAGATCG
GCGACCAGTACGCCGACCTGTTTCTGGCCGCCAAGAACCTGTCCGACGCCATCCTGCTGAGCGACATCCT
GAGAGTGAACACCGAGATCACCAAGGCCCCCCTGAGCGCCTCTATGATCAAGAGATACGACGAGCACCAC
CAGGACCTGACCCTGCTGAAAGCTCTCGTGCGGCAGCAGCTGCCTGAGAAGTACAAAGAGATTTTCTTCG
ACCAGAGCAAGAACGGCTACGCCGGCTACATTGACGGCGGAGCCAGCCAGGAAGAGTTCTACAAGTTCAT
CAAGCCCATCCTGGAAAAGATGGACGGCACCGAGGAACTGCTCGTGAAGCTGAACAGAGAGGACCTGCTG
CGGAAGCAGCGGACCTTCGACAACGGCAGCATCCCCCACCAGATCCACCTGGGAGAGCTGCACGCCATTC
TGCGGCGGCAGGAAGATTTTTACCCATTCCTGAAGGACAACCGGGAAAAGATCGAGAAGATCCTGACCTT
CCGCATCCCCTACTACGTGGGCCCTCTGGCCAGGGGAAACAGCAGATTCGCCTGGATGACCAGAAAGAGC
GAGGAAACCATCACCCCCTGGAACTTCGAGGAAGTGGTGGACAAGGGCGCTTCCGCCCAGAGCTTCATCG
AGCGGATGACCAACTTCGATAAGAACCTGCCCAACGAGAAGGTGCTGCCCAAGCACAGCCTGCTGTACGA
GTACTTCACCGTGTATAACGAGCTGACCAAAGTGAAATACGTGACCGAGGGAATGAGAAAGCCCGCCTTC
CTGAGCGGCGAGCAGAAAAAGGCCATCGTGGACCTGCTGTTCAAGACCAACCGGAAAGTGACCGTGAAGC
AGCTGAAAGAGGACTACTTCAAGAAAATCGAGTGCTTCGACTCCGTGGAAATCTCCGGCGTGGAAGATCG
GTTCAACGCCTCCCTGGGCACATACCACGATCTGCTGAAAATTATCAAGGACAAGGACTTCCTGGACAAT
GAGGAAAACGAGGACATTCTGGAAGATATCGTGCTGACCCTGACACTGTTTGAGGACAGAGAGATGATCG
AGGAACGGCTGAAAACCTATGCCCACCTGTTCGACGACAAAGTGATGAAGCAGCTGAAGCGGCGGAGATA
CACCGGCTGGGGCAGGCTGAGCCGGAAGCTGATCAACGGCATCCGGGACAAGCAGTCCGGCAAGACAATC
CTGGATTTCCTGAAGTCCGACGGCTTCGCCAACAGAAACTTCATGCAGCTGATCCACGACGACAGCCTGA
CCTTTAAAGAGGACATCCAGAAAGCCCAGGTGTCCGGCCAGGGCGATAGCCTGCACGAGCACATTGCCAA
TCTGGCCGGCAGCCCCGCCATTAAGAAGGGCATCCTGCAGACAGTGAAGGTGGTGGACGAGCTCGTGAAA
GTGATGGGCCGGCACAAGCCCGAGAACATCGTGATCGAAATGGCCAGAGAGAACCAGACCACCCAGAAGG
GACAGAAGAACAGCCGCGAGAGAATGAAGCGGATCGAAGAGGGCATCAAAGAGCTGGGCAGCCAGATCCT
GAAAGAACACCCCGTGGAAAACACCCAGCTGCAGAACGAGAAGCTGTACCTGTACTACCTGCAGAATGGG
CGGGATATGTACGTGGACCAGGAACTGGACATCAACCGGCTGTCCGACTACGATGTGGACCATATCGTGC
CTCAGAGCTTTCTGAAGGACGACTCCATCGACAACAAGGTGCTGACCAGAAGCGACAAGAACCGGGGCAA
GAGCGACAACGTGCCCTCCGAAGAGGTCGTGAAGAAGATGAAGAACTACTGGCGGCAGCTGCTGAACGCC
AAGCTGATTACCCAGAGAAAGTTCGACAATCTGACCAAGGCCGAGAGAGGCGGCCTGAGCGAACTGGATA
AGGCCGGCTTCATCAAGAGACAGCTGGTGGAAACCCGGCAGATCACAAAGCACGTGGCACAGATCCTGGA
CTCCCGGATGAACACTAAGTACGACGAGAATGACAAGCTGATCCGGGAAGTGAAAGTGATCACCCTGAAG
TCCAAGCTGGTGTCCGATTTCCGGAAGGATTTCCAGTTTTACAAAGTGCGCGAGATCAACAACTACCACC
ACGCCCACGACGCCTACCTGAACGCCGTCGTGGGAACCGCCCTGATCAAAAAGTACCCTAAGCTGGAAAG
CGAGTTCGTGTACGGCGACTACAAGGTGTACGACGTGCGGAAGATGATCGCCAAGAGCGAGCAGGAAATC
GGCAAGGCTACCGCCAAGTACTTCTTCTACAGCAACATCATGAACTTTTTCAAGACCGAGATTACCCTGG
CCAACGGCGAGATCCGGAAGCGGCCTCTGATCGAGACAAACGGCGAAACCGGGGAGATCGTGTGGGATAA
GGGCCGGGATTTTGCCACCGTGCGGAAAGTGCTGAGCATGCCCCAAGTGAATATCGTGAAAAAGACCGAG
GTGCAGACAGGCGGCTTCAGCAAAGAGTCTATCAGACCCAAGAGGAACAGCGATAAGCTGATCGCCAGAA
AGAAGGACTGGGACCCTAAGAAGTACGGCGGCTTCCTGTGGCCCACCGTGGCCTATTCTGTGCTGGTGGT
GGCCAAAGTGGAAAAGGGCAAGTCCAAGAAACTGAAGAGTGTGAAAGAGCTGCTGGGGATCACCATCATG
GAAAGAAGCAGCTTCGAGAAGAATCCCATCGACTTTCTGGAAGCCAAGGGCTACAAAGAAGTGAAAAAGG
ACCTGATCATCAAGCTGCCTAAGTACTCCCTGTTCGAGCTGGAAAACGGCCGGAAGAGAATGCTGGCCTC
TGCCAAGCAGCTGCAGAAGGGAAACGAACTGGCCCTGCCCTCCAAATATGTGAACTTCCTGTACCTGGCC
AGCCACTATGAGAAGCTGAAGGGCTCCCCCGAGGATAATGAGCAGAAACAGCTGTTTGTGGAACAGCACA
AGCACTACCTGGACGAGATCATCGAGCAGATCAGCGAGTTCTCCAAGAGAGTGATCCTGGCCGACGCTAA
TCTGGACAAAGTGCTGTCCGCCTACAACAAGCACCGGGATAAGCCCATCAGAGAGCAGGCCGAGAATATC
ATCCACCTGTTTACCCTGACCAGACTGGGAGCCCCTAGAGCCTTCAAGTACTTTGACACCACCATCGACC
CCAAGCAGTACAGAAGCACCAAAGAGGTGCTGGACGCCACCCTGATCCACCAGAGCATCACCGGCCTGTA
CGAGACACGGATCGACCTGTCTCAGCTGGGAGGCGACGGATCCGGCGGAGGCGGAAGCGGGAAAAGAACC
GCCGACGGCAGCGAATTCGAGCCCAAGAAGAAGAGGAAAGTCTCGAGCGGAGGCGACTACAAAGACCATG
ACGGTGATTATAAAGATCATGACATCGATTACAAGGATGACGATGACAAGGGAGGCGGTGGAAGCGGCGC
AACAAACTTCTCTCTGCTGAAACAAGCCGGAGATGTCGAAGAGAATCCTGGACCGATGGTGAGCAAGGGC
GAGGAGCTGTTCACCGGGGTGGTGCCCATCCTGGTCGAGCTGGACGGCGACGTAAACGGCCACAAGTTCA
GCGTGTCCGGCGAGGGCGAGGGCGATGCCACCTACGGCAAGCTGACCCTGAAGTTCATCTGCACCACCGG
CAAGCTGCCCGTGCCCTGGCCCACCCTCGTGACCACCCTGACCTACGGCGTGCAGTGCTTCAGCCGCTAC
CCCGACCACATGAAGCAGCACGACTTCTTCAAGTCCGCCATGCCCGAAGGCTACGTCCAGGAGCGCACCA
TCTTCTTCAAGGACGACGGCAACTACAAGACCCGCGCCGAGGTGAAGTTCGAGGGCGACACCCTGGTGAA
CCGCATCGAGCTGAAGGGCATCGACTTCAAGGAGGACGGCAACATCCTGGGGCACAAGCTGGAGTACAAC
TACAACAGCCACAACGTCTATATCATGGCCGACAAGCAGAAGAACGGCATCAAGGTGAACTTCAAGATCC
GCCACAACATCGAGGACGGCAGCGTGCAGCTCGCCGACCACTACCAGCAGAACACCCCCATCGGCGACGG
CCCCGTGCTGCTGCCCGACAACCACTACCTGAGCACCCAGTCCGCCCTGAGCAAAGACCCCAACGAGAAG
CGCGATCACATGGTCCTGCTGGAGTTCGTGACCGCCGCCGGGATCACTCTCGGCATGGACGAGCTGTACA
AGTGACCGGTCATCATCACCATCACCATTGAGTTTAAACCCGCTGATCAGCCTCGACTGTGCCTTCTAGT
TGCCAGCCATCTGTTGTTTGCCCCTCCCCCGTGCCTTCCTTGACCCTGGAAGGTGCCACTCCCACTGTCC
TTTCCTAATAAAATGAGGAAATTGCATCGCATTGTCTGAGTAGGTGTCATTCTATTCTGGGGGGTGGGGT
GGGGCAGGACAGCAAGGGGGAGGATTGGGAAGACAATAGCAGGCATGCTGGGGATGCGGTGGGCTCTATG
GCTTCTGAGGCGGAAAGAACCAGCTGGGGCTCGATACCGTCGACCTCTAGCTAGAGCTTGGCGTAATCAT
GGTCATAGCTGTTTCCTGTGTGAAATTGTTATCCGCTCACAATTCCACACAACATACGAGCCGGAAGCAT
AAAGTGTAAAGCCTAGGGTGCCTAATGAGTGAGCTAACTCACATTAATTGCGTTGCGCTCACTGCCCGCT
TTCCAGTCGGGAAACCTGTCGTGCCAGCTGCATTAATGAATCGGCCAACGCGCGGGGAGAGGCGGTTTGC
GTATTGGGCGCTCTTCCGCTTCCTCGCTCACTGACTCGCTGCGCTCGGTCGTTCGGCTGCGGCGAGCGGT
ATCAGCTCACTCAAAGGCGGTAATACGGTTATCCACAGAATCAGGGGATAACGCAGGAAAGAACATGTGA
GCAAAAGGCCAGCAAAAGGCCAGGAACCGTAAAAAGGCCGCGTTGCTGGCGTTTTTCCATAGGCTCCGCC
CCCCTGACGAGCATCACAAAAATCGACGCTCAAGTCAGAGGTGGCGAAACCCGACAGGACTATAAAGATA
CCAGGCGTTTCCCCCTGGAAGCTCCCTCGTGCGCTCTCCTGTTCCGACCCTGCCGCTTACCGGATACCTG
TCCGCCTTTCTCCCTTCGGGAAGCGTGGCGCTTTCTCATAGCTCACGCTGTAGGTATCTCAGTTCGGTGT
AGGTCGTTCGCTCCAAGCTGGGCTGTGTGCACGAACCCCCCGTTCAGCCCGACCGCTGCGCCTTATCCGG
TAACTATCGTCTTGAGTCCAACCCGGTAAGACACGACTTATCGCCACTGGCAGCAGCCACTGGTAACAGG
ATTAGCAGAGCGAGGTATGTAGGCGGTGCTACAGAGTTCTTGAAGTGGTGGCCTAACTACGGCTACACTA
GAAGAACAGTATTTGGTATCTGCGCTCTGCTGAAGCCAGTTACCTTCGGAAAAAGAGTTGGTAGCTCTTG
ATCCGGCAAACAAACCACCGCTGGTAGCGGTGGTTTTTTTGTTTGCAAGCAGCAGATTACGCGCAGAAAA
AAAGGATCTCAAGAAGATCCTTTGATCTTTTCTACGGGGTCTGACGCTCAGTGGAACGAAAACTCACGTT
AAGGGATTTTGGTCATGAGATTATCAAAAAGGATCTTCACCTAGATCCTTTTAAATTAAAAATGAAGTTT
TAAATCAATCTAAAGTATATATGAGTAAACTTGGTCTGACAGTTACCAATGCTTAATCAGTGAGGCACCT
ATCTCAGCGATCTGTCTATTTCGTTCATCCATAGTTGCCTGACTCCCCGTCGTGTAGATAACTACGATAC
GGGAGGGCTTACCATCTGGCCCCAGTGCTGCAATGATACCGCGAGACCCACGCTCACCGGCTCCAGATTT
ATCAGCAATAAACCAGCCAGCCGGAAGGGCCGAGCGCAGAAGTGGTCCTGCAACTTTATCCGCCTCCATC
CAGTCTATTAATTGTTGCCGGGAAGCTAGAGTAAGTAGTTCGCCAGTTAATAGTTTGCGCAACGTTGTTG
CCATTGCTACAGGCATCGTGGTGTCACGCTCGTCGTTTGGTATGGCTTCATTCAGCTCCGGTTCCCAACG
ATCAAGGCGAGTTACATGATCCCCCATGTTGTGCAAAAAAGCGGTTAGCTCCTTCGGTCCTCCGATCGTT
GTCAGAAGTAAGTTGGCCGCAGTGTTATCACTCATGGTTATGGCAGCACTGCATAATTCTCTTACTGTCA
TGCCATCCGTAAGATGCTTTTCTGTGACTGGTGAGTACTCAACCAAGTCATTCTGAGAATAGTGTATGCG
GCGACCGAGTTGCTCTTGCCCGGCGTCAATACGGGATAATACCGCGCCACATAGCAGAACTTTAAAAGTG
CTCATCATTGGAAAACGTTCTTCGGGGCGAAAACTCTCAAGGATCTTACCGCTGTTGAGATCCAGTTCGA
TGTAACCCACTCGTGCACCCAACTGATCTTCAGCATCTTTTACTTTCACCAGCGTTTCTGGGTGAGCAAA
AACAGGAAGGCAAAATGCCGCAAAAAAGGGAATAAGGGCGACACGGAAATGTTGAATACTCATACTCTTC
CTTTTTCAATATTATTGAAGCATTTATCAGGGTTATTGTCTCATGAGCGGATACATATTTGAATGTATTT
AGAAAAATAAACAAATAGGGGTTCCGCGCACATTTCCCCGAAAAGTGCCACCTGACGTCGACGGATCGGG
AGATCGATCTCCCGATCCCCTAGGGTCGACTCTCAGTACAATCTGCTCTGATGCCGCATAGTTAAGCCAG
TATCTGCTCCCTGCTTGTGTGTTGGAGGTCGCTGAGTAGTGCGCGAGCAAAATTTAAGCTACAACAAGGC
AAGGCTTGACCGACAATTGCATGAAGAATCTGCTTAGGGTTAGGCGTTTTGCGCTGCTTCGCGATGTACG
GGCCAGATATACGCGTTGACATTGATTATTGACTAGTTATTAATAGTAATCAATTACGGGGTCATTAGTT
CATAGCCCATATATGGAGTTCCGCGTTACATAACTTACGGTAAATGGCCCGCCTGGCTGACCGCCCAACG
ACCCCCGCCCATTGACGTCAATAATGACGTATGTTCCCATAGTAACGCCAATAGGGACTTTCCATTGACG
TCAATGGGTGGAGTATTTACGGTAAACTGCCCACTTGGCAGTACATCAAGT
Features (pLannotate 1.2.2; 17 found; start..end, strand, type, name):
    137..340     +  promoter       CMV promoter: human cytomegalovirus (CMV) immediate early promoter
    382..400     +  promoter       T7 promoter: promoter for bacteriophage T7 RNA polymerase
    414..4517    +  CDS            Cas9: Cas9 (Csn1) endonuclease from the Streptococcus pyogenes Type II CRISPR/Cas system generates RNA-guided double strand breaks in DNA
   4605..4670    +  CDS            3xFLAG: three tandem FLAG® epitope tags, followed by an enterokinase cleavage site
   4746..5462    +  CDS            EGFP: EGFP is a basic (constitutively fluorescent) green fluorescent protein published in 1996, derived from Aequorea victoria. It is reported to be a rapidly-maturing weak dimer with moderate acid sensitivity.
   5517..5741    +  polyA_signal   bGH poly(A) signal: bovine growth hormone polyadenylation signal
   5745..5766    +  promoter       SV40 promoter (fragment): SV40 enhancer and early promoter
   5771..5787    +  misc_feature   MCS (fragment): pBluescript multiple cloning site
   5836..5852    -  protein_bind   lac operator: The lac repressor binds to the lac operator to inhibit transcription in E. coli. This inhibition can be relieved by adding lactose or isopropyl-β-D-thiogalactopyranoside (IPTG). lac repressor encoded by lacI
   5860..5890    -  promoter       lac promoter: promoter for the E. coli lac operon
   5905..5926    -  protein_bind   CAP binding site: CAP binding activates transcription in the presence of cAMP. E. coli catabolite activator protein
   5939..6031    -  CDS            lacI (fragment): lac repressor; lacI; The lac repressor binds to the lac operator to inhibit transcription in E. coli. This inhibition can be relieved by adding lactose or isopropyl-β-D-thiogalactopyranoside (IPTG).
   6214..6802    -  rep_origin     ori: high-copy-number ColE1/pMB1/pBR322/pUC origin of replication
   6973..7833    -  CDS            AmpR: β-lactamase; bla; confers resistance to ampicillin, carbenicillin, and related antibiotics
   7834..7938    -  promoter       AmpR promoter: bla
   8009..8053    -  misc_feature   bom (fragment): basis of mobility region from pBR322
   8208..136     +  enhancer       CMV enhancer (across the origin): human cytomegalovirus immediate early enhancer
