[The description below was written by a language model from this plasmid's Addgene catalogue record and pLannotate feature annotations shown in this document.]
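Description:
pCMV-T7-nSpRY(D10A)-BPNLS(SV40)-3xFLAG-P2A-EGFP (HES636) is an 8.4 kb mammalian expression plasmid built on the JDS246 backbone that also serves as a template for in vitro transcription. It is maintained in E. coli as a high-copy plasmid through a ColE1/pUC-type origin and selected with ampicillin via the β-lactamase gene. The remaining bacterial elements in the annotation (lac promoter/operator, CAP site, and small lacI, bom, MCS and SV40 promoter fragments) are backbone remnants rather than functional parts of the payload.

The expression cassette begins with the CMV immediate early enhancer and promoter, which drive transcription in mammalian cells. A T7 promoter sits just upstream of the coding sequence so that mRNA can be made with T7 RNA polymerase. The open reading frame encodes a human-codon-usage Streptococcus pyogenes Cas9 carrying the SpRY substitutions (A61R, L1111R, D1135L, S1136W, G1218K, E1219Q, N1317R, A1322R, R1333P, R1335Q, T1337R), a variant engineered for greatly relaxed PAM requirements. It also carries D10A, which inactivates the RuvC domain and converts the nuclease into a nickase that cuts only one DNA strand. The name and purpose statement place a bipartite nuclear localization signal and a 3xFLAG epitope at the C-terminus, consistent with the feature order, although the catalogue tag field lists the fusion as N-terminal. A P2A ribosomal-skipping peptide then links EGFP, so transfected cells produce the nickase and a separate green fluorescent marker from one transcript, terminated by the bGH polyadenylation signal. The NLS and P2A are not individually annotated in the feature table.

No guide RNA cassette is present, so a guide must be supplied separately. The plasmid was deposited with a study on the evolution of CRISPR-associated endonucleases.
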