Addgene plasmid #185491: pCMV-T7-nSpRY(D10A)-BPNLS(SV40)-3xFLAG-P2A-EGFP (HES636)
Purpose: CMV and T7 promoter expression plasmid for human codon usage nSpRY(D10A) with a C-terminal bi-partite NLS, 3x FLAG, and P2A-eGFP
Depositing lab: Benjamin Kleinstiver & Raul Perez-Jimenez. Depositing organization: Massachusetts General Hospital. Publication: Evolution of CRISPR-associated endonucleases as inferred from resurrected proteins. Alonso-Lerma B, Jabalera Y, Samperio S, Morin M, Fernandez A, Hille LT, Silverstein RA, Quesada-Ganuza A, Reifs A, Fernandez-Penalver S, Benitez Y, Soletto L, Gavira JA, Diaz A, Vranken W, Sanchez-Mejias A, Guell M, Mojica FJM, Kleinstiver BP, Moreno-Pelayo MA, Montoliu L, Perez-Jimenez R. Nat Microbiol. 2023 Jan;8(1):77-90. doi: 10.1038/s41564-022-01265-y. Epub 2023 Jan 2. PubMed 36593295.
Backbone
  Vector backbone: JDS246
  Vector type: Mammalian Expression ; in vitro transcription; T7 promoter
Growth in bacteria
  Bacterial resistance: Ampicillin, 100 μg/mL
  Growth temperature: 37°C
  Growth strain: DH5alpha
  Copy number: High Copy
Gene/Insert
  Gene/Insert name: human codon usage nSpRY(D10A)-BPNLS-P2A-eGFP (alt name: HES636)
  Species: Synthetic
  Mutation: D10A/A61R/L1111R/D1135L/S1136W/G1218K/E1219Q/N1317R/A1322R/R1333P/R1335Q/T1337R
  Promoter: CMV and T7
  Tag / fusion protein: BPNLS-3xFLAG-P2A-eGFP (N terminal on insert)
  Cloning method: Gibson Cloning
  Sequencing primers: 5′ oBK6928 - CCAAGTCTCCACCCCATTGACG; 3′ oBK219 - GGGAGTGGCACCTTCCAGGGTC
Terms and licenses: Academic/Nonprofit Terms; Industry Terms: Not Available to Industry
Depositor comments: Please visit https://www.biorxiv.org/content/10.1101/2022.03.30.485982v2 for bioRxiv preprint.
How to cite: pCMV-T7-nSpRY(D10A)-BPNLS(SV40)-3xFLAG-P2A-EGFP (HES636) was a gift from Benjamin Kleinstiver & Raul Perez-Jimenez (Addgene plasmid # 185491 ; http://n2t.net/addgene:185491 ; RRID:Addgene_185491)
